Addgene plasmid #70164: YCp33-YDL183c-HA
Purpose: yeast expression of YDL183c from its own promoter and in fusion with a triple HA epitope at the C-terminal end
Depositing lab: Karin Nowikovsky. Depositing organization: Medical University of Vienna. Publication: Novel components of an active mitochondrial K(+)/H(+) exchange. Zotova L, Aleschko M, Sponder G, Baumgartner R, Reipert S, Prinz M, Schweyen RJ, Nowikovsky K. J Biol Chem. 2010 May 7;285(19):14399-414. doi: 10.1074/jbc.M109.059956. Epub 2010 Mar 2. PubMed 20197279.
Backbone
  Vector backbone: YCp33-HA
  Vector type: Yeast Expression
  Selectable markers: URA3
Growth in bacteria
  Bacterial resistance: Ampicillin, 100 μg/mL
  Growth temperature: 37°C
  Growth strain: DH5alpha
  Copy number: Unknown
Gene/Insert
  Gene/Insert name: YDL183c
  Species: S. cerevisiae (budding yeast)
  Promoter: YDL183c (217 nucleotides upstream of the ATG)
  Tag / fusion protein: 3xHA (C terminal on backbone)
  Cloning method: Restriction Enzyme; 5′ cloning site Sacl (not destroyed); 3′ cloning site SalI (not destroyed)
  Sequencing primers: 5′ M13F20; 3′ M13R
Terms and licenses: Academic/Nonprofit Terms; Industry Terms: Not Available to Industry
How to cite: YCp33-YDL183c-HA was a gift from Karin Nowikovsky (Addgene plasmid # 70164 ; http://n2t.net/addgene:70164 ; RRID:Addgene_70164)
