[The description below was written by a language model from this plasmid's Addgene catalogue record.]
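Description:
YCp33-YDL183c-HA is a yeast expression plasmid built on the YCp33-HA backbone, designed to produce the Saccharomyces cerevisiae open reading frame YDL183c at near-native levels with a C-terminal epitope tag. It works as a shuttle vector. In E. coli it is maintained under ampicillin selection, and in yeast it is selected through the URA3 auxotrophic marker, which complements uracil auxotrophy in ura3 host strains. The "YCp" designation conventionally refers to centromeric, low-copy yeast plasmids. However, the record lists the copy number as unknown and provides no feature table, so the yeast and bacterial replication elements are not explicitly documented here.

The insert consists of the YDL183c coding region together with its own promoter, defined as the 217 nucleotides upstream of the start codon. It was cloned by restriction digestion between SacI and SalI sites, both of which remain intact. The reading frame continues into a triple haemagglutinin (3xHA) epitope supplied by the backbone, so the protein is expressed as a C-terminal fusion that can be detected with anti-HA antibodies. Because expression comes from the endogenous promoter rather than a strong constitutive or inducible one, it avoids overexpression artefacts and approximates physiological regulation. No terminator is listed in the record.

The associated publication concerns components of mitochondrial K+/H+ exchange. The plasmid therefore suits uses such as immunodetection, localisation and complementation studies of the YDL183c protein in yeast, although the record gives its purpose only as tagged expression from the native promoter.
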