>Addgene plasmid #70164 | YCp33-YDL183c-HA | addgene partial sequence | sequence record 128179 | M13-F20 5'-TGTAAAACGACGGCCAGT-3'
CGCCGGGGAGTAAGCATCGGGCATTGTGCCAAGATAGTATCTAAAGGGTGTGCTATCTGGCACAGTTTCA
GTTACTAGTTAGCCATGAAATTTTTCCTTTTCAACGTAGCAGTATCCATATCATTGCTCTTCATCGATAG
AATCATTTTATCACAATACCAAAACTTCATCCGGTGTATTTTAGATTAAAGATGATACGTTCAATATTTA
TACCGCCAACTAGTATAACTGCCACTTCTCGACTGTTCTACGGAATGAGGGCGTATTCAACAAAACTTGA
AAAGGCTTCACTCCAAAAATATCTGCATGATCCTGTTAAAGTGACTGTGATACCAATAACGGACAAAGAA
TCATTCATTTACTATAAGCATACCGATAATCTCTTTAATAGTCAGTCTAGAATATTAAAAGCAGAAAAGT
GGATCGTTGAGAAATCAGCAAAGCTTTGGAGAAAACTGAAAAAGTCCCCTAAATCGTATAATAAAAAAAT
AGTGTCCATGGTGCAGTCTCTGTTAAATAGCACACCCTGGTCAGAAAATAGTCTGTTAACCATACCAAGT
GAAAGCTATATATTGAAGAGAATTAAGGGAGAGAAAGATAAGACCCAAGAGATTCGACTCACATTGAAAG
ATTATACCGTAAAGGCAGAACAGGTCGATACTCAACCCTTACACGTGTATTATCCCCCTGGAATTTCTAG
CCCTGATGAGTGCTTGAGACAA
