>Addgene plasmid #70164 | YCp33-YDL183c-HA | addgene partial sequence | sequence record 128195 | M13-Rev 5'-CAGGAAACAGCTATGACC-3'
CAGCGTAATCTGGAACGTCATATGGATAGGATCCTGCATAGTCCGGGACGTCATAGGGATAGCCCGCATA
GTCAGGAACATCGTATGGGTAAAAGATGCGGCCGCCTGCAGGTCGACCAATTTTGTTTTTCTCTTGAGAT
TTCGATTCTTGAAGGATGACTTTGTTCAAGTCGCTTTCTAGTTCATGAACCTCTAAGAAATCTAAGATCA
ACGGAAGGGTTTTCTTGTTAAGTAGTAATTCTGGTGCACCTTTTGATTCCTTTTGATTGCCCTGCGTACG
GCTGCTGGTCCCACGTTTATATACTTCCGTATATCCCAACAGTTCCCTGAATTCTAAATTTTGTTTTGAA
CTTTCCAGTAGACTCTTCAAGTGCTTAGCACCAAGGTAAGCTTTGATATTAACATAAGCTCTATAAGATA
GGTAGAACCCTGGAACATTTGGTATAAGCGGTATTAAAATTAGAGGAATTGTCAGCGGGAGACCTAAAAG
GCAATATAAAGTCCATTTTTTGTGATAAATTAAGCCTTCTTGGTAGAGCTTTTTCATTTGTCTCAAGCAC
TCATCAGGGCTAGAAATTCCAGGGGGATAATACACGTGTAAGGGTTGAGTATCGACCTGTTCTGCCTTTA
CGGTATAATCTTTCAATGTGAGTCGAATCTCTTGGGTCTTATCTTTCTCTCCCTTAATTCTCTTCAATAT
ATAGCTTTCACTTGGTATGGTTAACAGACTATT
